Addgene plasmid #163672: F9FS-GFP
Purpose: Expresses a TFR and ST6GAL1 swapped chimera with a truncated cytosolic tail from TFR, TMD from TFR and luminal domain from ST6GAL1 in mammalian cells
Depositing lab: Lei Lu. Depositing organization: Nanyang Technological University (NTU). Publication: A quantitative study of the Golgi retention of glycosyltransferases. Sun X, Mahajan D, Chen B, Song Z, Lu L. J Cell Sci. 2021 Oct 15;134(20). pii: 272560. doi: 10.1242/jcs.258564. Epub 2021 Oct 21. PubMed 34533190.
Backbone
  Vector backbone: pmoxGFP-N1
  Backbone manufacturer: E. Snapp (Addgene plasmid # 68070)
  Backbone size w/o insert (bp): 4700
  Total vector size (bp): 5948
  Vector type: Mammalian Expression
Growth in bacteria
  Bacterial resistance: Kanamycin, 50 μg/mL
  Growth temperature: 37°C
  Growth strain: DH5alpha
  Copy number: High Copy
Gene/Insert
  Gene/Insert name: ST6 beta-galactoside alpha-2,6-sialyltransferase 1 and transferrin receptor (alt name: ST6GAL1 and TFR)
  Species: H. sapiens (human)
  Insert size (bp): 1248
  Mutation: This chimera contains the 9 amino acids from the cytosolic tail of TFR, TMD from TFR and luminal domain from ST.
  GenBank ID: BC040009 NM_001128148
  Entrez Gene: ST6GAL1 (a.k.a. CDw75, SIAT1, ST6GalI, ST6N); TFRC (a.k.a. CD71, IMD46, T9, TFR, TFR1, TR, TRFR, p90)
  Tag / fusion protein: GFP (C terminal on backbone)
  Cloning method: Restriction Enzyme; 5′ cloning site XhoI (not destroyed); 3′ cloning site BamHI (not destroyed)
  Sequencing primers: 5′ CMV-F
Terms and licenses: Academic/Nonprofit Terms; Industry Terms: Not Available to Industry
How to cite: F9FS-GFP was a gift from Lei Lu (Addgene plasmid # 163672 ; http://n2t.net/addgene:163672 ; RRID:Addgene_163672)
