[The description below was written by a language model from this plasmid's Addgene catalogue record and pLannotate feature annotations shown in this document.]
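Description:
F9FS-GFP is a mammalian expression plasmid of about 5.9 kb built on the pmoxGFP-N1 backbone, an N1-type vector in which an insert is cloned upstream of, and in frame with, a C-terminal fluorescent protein. It is propagated in E. coli from a high-copy ColE1/pUC-type origin and selected with kanamycin. The single NeoR/KanR (aminoglycoside phosphotransferase) gene sits behind tandem bacterial (AmpR/bla) and SV40 early promoters and ends in an HSV TK polyadenylation signal, so the same marker can in principle also support G418 selection in mammalian cells. An f1 origin is also present. Short annotated fragments of SV40 large T antigen, ble and a bGH poly(A) signal appear to be backbone remnants rather than functional elements.

The payload is a roughly 1.25 kb human chimeric open reading frame inserted between XhoI and BamHI. It is driven by the CMV immediate-early enhancer and promoter and terminated by the SV40 poly(A) signal. According to the record, the chimera combines a truncated cytosolic tail of nine amino acids from the transferrin receptor (TFR/TFRC), the TFR transmembrane domain and the luminal domain of the Golgi sialyltransferase ST6GAL1. The feature table annotates only the ST6GAL1-matching part of the coding region, and the short TFR-derived segment upstream of it is not separately called. The chimera is fused at its C terminus to moxGFP, a monomeric GFP variant optimized for oxidizing environments such as the secretory pathway, which suits a tag that follows the luminal domain. The associated study quantifies Golgi retention of glycosyltransferases, so this domain-swap construct is presumably used for imaging how the individual regions contribute to localization.
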