Features (pLannotate 1.2.2; 15 found; start..end, strand, type, name):
     78..381     +  enhancer       CMV enhancer: human cytomegalovirus immediate early enhancer
    382..585     +  promoter       CMV promoter: human cytomegalovirus (CMV) immediate early promoter
    608..635     +  misc_feature   MCS (fragment): multiple cloning site
    702..1889    +  CDS            ST6GAL1: SIAT1_HUMAN - Also known as SIAT1. Experimental evidence at protein level: Swiss-Prot protein existence level 1. Transfers sialic acid from CMP-sialic acid to galactose- containing acceptor substrates. From Homo sapiens (Human).
   1911..2630    +  CDS            moxGFP: monomeric GFP variant optimized for use in oxidizing environments such as the secretory pathway (Costantini et al., 2015)
   2646..2729    +  CDS            large T antigen (fragment): large T antigen from SV40 (simian virus 40)
   2752..2873    +  polyA_signal   SV40 poly(A) signal: SV40 polyadenylation signal
   2907..3335    -  rep_origin     f1 ori (sequence partly withheld): f1 bacteriophage origin of replication; arrow indicates direction of (+) strand synthesis
   3362..3466    +  promoter       AmpR promoter: bla
   3468..3825    +  promoter       SV40 promoter: SV40 enhancer and early promoter
   3860..4654    +  CDS            NeoR/KanR: aminoglycoside phosphotransferase from Tn5; aph(3')-II (or nptII); confers resistance to neomycin, kanamycin, and G418 (Geneticin®)
   4675..4827    +  CDS            ble (fragment): BLE_KLEPN - Experimental evidence at protein level: Swiss-Prot protein existence level 1. Binding protein with a strong affinity to the bleomycin family of antibiotics. Binds to CL990; an antimitotic-antibiotic compound. From Klebsiella pneumoniae.
   4886..4933    +  polyA_signal   HSV TK poly(A) signal: herpes simplex virus thymidine kinase polyadenylation signal (Cole and Stacy, 1985)
   5024..5040    -  polyA_signal   bGH poly(A) signal (fragment): bovine growth hormone polyadenylation signal
   5262..5850    +  rep_origin     ori: high-copy-number ColE1/pMB1/pBR322/pUC origin of replication
>Addgene plasmid #163672 | F9FS-GFP | addgene full sequence | sequence record 322818 | Addgene NGS Result
GTATTACCGCCATGCATTAGTTATTAATAGTAATCAATTACGGGGTCATTAGTTCATAGCCCATATATGG
AGTTCCGCGTTACATAACTTACGGTAAATGGCCCGCCTGGCTGACCGCCCAACGACCCCCGCCCATTGAC
GTCAATAATGACGTATGTTCCCATAGTAACGCCAATAGGGACTTTCCATTGACGTCAATGGGTGGAGTAT
TTACGGTAAACTGCCCACTTGGCAGTACATCAAGTGTATCATATGCCAAGTACGCCCCCTATTGACGTCA
ATGACGGTAAATGGCCCGCCTGGCATTATGCCCAGTACATGACCTTATGGGACTTTCCTACTTGGCAGTA
CATCTACGTATTAGTCATCGCTATTACCATGGTGATGCGGTTTTGGCAGTACATCAATGGGCGTGGATAG
CGGTTTGACTCACGGGGATTTCCAAGTCTCCACCCCATTGACGTCAATGGGAGTTTGTTTTGGCACCAAA
ATCAACGGGACTTTCCAAAATGTCGTAACAACTCCGCCCCATTGACGCAAATGGGCGGTAGGCGTGTACG
GTGGGAGGTCTATATAAGCAGAGCTGGTTTAGTGAACCGTCAGATCCGCTAGCGCTACCGGACTCAGATC
TCGAGGCCACCATGGCCAATGTCACAAAACCAAAAAGGTGTAGTGGAAGTATCTGCTATGGGACTATTGC
TGTGATCGTCTTTTTCTTGATTGGATTTATGATTGGCTACTTGGGCTATAAGGAAAAGAAGAAAGGGAGT
TACTATGATTCCTTTAAATTGCAAACCAAGGAATTCCAGGTGTTAAAGAGTCTGGGGAAATTGGCCATGG
GGTCTGATTCCCAGTCTGTATCCTCAAGCAGCACCCAGGACCCCCACAGGGGCCGCCAGACCCTCGGCAG
TCTCAGAGGCCTAGCCAAGGCCAAACCAGAGGCCTCCTTCCAGGTGTGGAACAAGGACAGCTCTTCCAAA
AACCTTATCCCTAGGCTGCAAAAGATCTGGAAGAATTACCTAAGCATGAACAAGTACAAAGTGTCCTACA
AGGGGCCAGGACCAGGCATCAAGTTCAGTGCAGAGGCCCTGCGCTGCCACCTCCGGGACCATGTGAATGT
ATCCATGGTAGAGGTCACAGATTTTCCCTTCAATACCTCTGAATGGGAGGGTTATCTGCCCAAGGAGAGC
ATTAGGACCAAGGCTGGGCCTTGGGGCAGGTGTGCTGTTGTGTCGTCAGCGGGATCTCTGAAGTCCTCCC
AACTAGGCAGAGAAATCGATGATCATGACGCAGTCCTGAGGTTTAATGGGGCACCCACAGCCAACTTCCA
ACAAGATGTGGGCACAAAAACTACCATTCGCCTGATGAACTCTCAGTTGGTTACCACAGAGAAGCGCTTC
CTCAAAGACAGTTTGTACAATGAAGGAATCCTAATTGTATGGGACCCATCTGTATACCACTCAGATATCC
CAAAGTGGTACCAGAATCCGGATTATAATTTCTTTAACAACTACAAGACTTATCGTAAGCTGCACCCCAA
TCAGCCCTTTTACATCCTCAAGCCCCAGATGCCTTGGGAGCTATGGGACATTCTTCAAGAAATCTCCCCA
GAAGAGATTCAGCCAAACCCCCCATCCTCTGGGATGCTTGGTATCATCATCATGATGACGCTGTGTGACC
AGGTGGATATTTATGAGTTCCTCCCATCCAAGCGCAAGACTGACGTGTGCTACTACTACCAGAAGTTCTT
CGATAGTGCCTGCACGATGGGTGCCTACCACCCGCTGCTCTATGAGAAGAATTTGGTGAAGCATCTCAAC
CAGGGCACAGATGAGGACATCTACCTGCTTGGAAAAGCCACACTGCCTGGCTTCCGGACCATTCACTGCC
GGGATCCACCGGTCGCCACCATGGTGTCCAAGGGCGAGGAGCTGTTCACCGGGGTGGTGCCCATCCTGGT
CGAGCTGGACGGCGACGTAAACGGCCACAAGTTCTCCGTGCGGGGCGAGGGCGAGGGCGATGCCACCAAC
GGCAAGCTGACCCTGAAGTTCATCAGCACCACCGGCAAGCTGCCCGTGCCCTGGCCCACCCTCGTGACCA
CCCTGACCTACGGCGTGCAGAGCTTCTCCCGCTACCCCGACCACATGAAGCGCCACGACTTCTTCAAGAG
CGCCATGCCCGAAGGCTACGTCCAGGAGCGCACCATCTCCTTCAAGGACGACGGCACCTACAAGACCCGC
GCCGAGGTGAAGTTCGAGGGCGACACCCTGGTGAACCGCATCGAGCTGAAGGGCATCGACTTCAAGGAGG
ACGGCAACATCCTGGGGCACAAGCTGGAGTACAACTTCAACTCCCACAACGTCTATATCACCGCCGACAA
GCAGAAGAACGGCATCAAGGCCAACTTCAAGATCCGCCACAACGTGGAGGACGGCTCCGTGCAGCTCGCC
GACCACTACCAGCAGAACACCCCCATCGGCGACGGCCCCGTGCTGCTGCCCGACAACCACTACCTGTCCA
CCCAGTCCAAGCTGTCCAAAGACCCCAACGAGAAGCGCGATCACATGGTCCTTCTGGAATTCGTGACCGC
CGCCGGGATCACTCACGGCATGGACGAGCTGTACAAGTAAGCGGCCGCGACTCTAGATCATAATCAGCCA
TACCACATTTGTAGAGGTTTTACTTGCTTTAAAAAACCTCCCACACCTCCCCCTGAACCTGAAACATAAA
ATGAATGCAATTGTTGTTGTTAACTTGTTTATTGCAGCTTATAATGGTTACAAATAAAGCAATAGCATCA
CAAATTTCACAAATAAAGCATTTTTTTCACTGCATTCTAGTTGTGGTTTGTCCAAACTCATCAATGTATC
TTAAGGCGTAAATTGTAAGCGTTAATATTTTGTTAAAATTCGCGTTAAATTTTTGTTAAATCAGCTCATT
TTTTAACCAATAGGCCGAAATCGGCAAAATCCCTTATAAATCAAAAGAATAGACCGAGATAGGGT
[37 nt withheld, positions 3006-3042]
AAAGAACGTGGACTCCAACGTCAAAGG
[49 nt withheld, positions 3070-3118]
T
[91 nt withheld, positions 3120-3210]
G
[124 nt withheld, positions 3212-3335]
CAGGTGGCACTTTTCGGGGAAATGTGCGCGGAACCCCTATTTGTTTATTTTTCTAAATACATTCAAATAT
GTATCCGCTCATGAGACAATAACCCTGATAAATGCTTCAATAATATTGAAAAAGGAAGAGTCCTGAGGCG
GAAAGAACCAGCTGTGGAATGTGTGTCAGTTAGGGTGTGGAAAGTCCCCAGGCTCCCCAGCAGGCAGAAG
TATGCAAAGCATGCATCTCAATTAGTCAGCAACCAGGTGTGGAAAGTCCCCAGGCTCCCCAGCAGGCAGA
AGTATGCAAAGCATGCATCTCAATTAGTCAGCAACCATAGTCCCGCCCCTAACTCCGCCCATCCCGCCCC
TAACTCCGCCCAGTTCCGCCCATTCTCCGCCCCATGGCTGACTAATTTTTTTTATTTATGCAGAGGCCGA
GGCCGCCTCGGCCTCTGAGCTATTCCAGAAGTAGTGAGGAGGCTTTTTTGGAGGCCTAGGCTTTTGCAAA
GATCGATCAAGAGACAGGATGAGGATCGTTTCGCATGATTGAACAAGATGGATTGCACGCAGGTTCTCCG
GCCGCTTGGGTGGAGAGGCTATTCGGCTATGACTGGGCACAACAGACAATCGGCTGCTCTGATGCCGCCG
TGTTCCGGCTGTCAGCGCAGGGGCGCCCGGTTCTTTTTGTCAAGACCGACCTGTCCGGTGCCCTGAATGA
ACTGCAAGACGAGGCAGCGCGGCTATCGTGGCTGGCCACGACGGGCGTTCCTTGCGCAGCTGTGCTCGAC
GTTGTCACTGAAGCGGGAAGGGACTGGCTGCTATTGGGCGAAGTGCCGGGGCAGGATCTCCTGTCATCTC
ACCTTGCTCCTGCCGAGAAAGTATCCATCATGGCTGATGCAATGCGGCGGCTGCATACGCTTGATCCGGC
TACCTGCCCATTCGACCACCAAGCGAAACATCGCATCGAGCGAGCACGTACTCGGATGGAAGCCGGTCTT
GTCGATCAGGATGATCTGGACGAAGAGCATCAGGGGCTCGCGCCAGCCGAACTGTTCGCCAGGCTCAAGG
CGAGCATGCCCGACGGCGAGGATCTCGTCGTGACCCATGGCGATGCCTGCTTGCCGAATATCATGGTGGA
AAATGGCCGCTTTTCTGGATTCATCGACTGTGGCCGGCTGGGTGTGGCGGACCGCTATCAGGACATAGCG
TTGGCTACCCGTGATATTGCTGAAGAGCTTGGCGGCGAATGGGCTGACCGCTTCCTCGTGCTTTACGGTA
TCGCCGCTCCCGATTCGCAGCGCATCGCCTTCTATCGCCTTCTTGACGAGTTCTTCTGAGCGGGACTCTG
GGGTTCGAAATGACCGACCAAGCGACGCCCAACCTGCCATCACGAGATTTCGATTCCACCGCCGCCTTCT
ATGAAAGGTTGGGCTTCGGAATCGTTTTCCGGGACGCCGGCTGGATGATCCTCCAGCGCGGGGATCTCAT
GCTGGAGTTCTTCGCCCACCCTAGGGGGAGGCTAACTGAAACACGGAAGGAGACAATACCGGAAGGAACC
CGCGCTATGACGGCAATAAAAAGACAGAATAAAACGCACGGTGTTGGGTCGTTTGTTCATAAACGCGGGG
TTCGGTCCCAGGGCTGGCACTCTGTCGATACCCCACCGAGACCCCATTGGGGCCAATACGCCCGCGTTTC
TTCCTTTTCCCCACCCCACCCCCCAAGTTCGGGTGAAGGCCCAGGGCTCGCAGCCAACGTCGGGGCGGCA
GGCCCTGCCATAGCCTCAGGTTACTCATATATACTTTAGATTGATTTAAAACTTCATTTTTAATTTAAAA
GGATCTAGGTGAAGATCCTTTTTGATAATCTCATGACCAAAATCCCTTAACGTGAGTTTTCGTTCCACTG
AGCGTCAGACCCCGTAGAAAAGATCAAAGGATCTTCTTGAGATCCTTTTTTTCTGCGCGTAATCTGCTGC
TTGCAAACAAAAAAACCACCGCTACCAGCGGTGGTTTGTTTGCCGGATCAAGAGCTACCAACTCTTTTTC
CGAAGGTAACTGGCTTCAGCAGAGCGCAGATACCAAATACTGTTCTTCTAGTGTAGCCGTAGTTAGGCCA
CCACTTCAAGAACTCTGTAGCACCGCCTACATACCTCGCTCTGCTAATCCTGTTACCAGTGGCTGCTGCC
AGTGGCGATAAGTCGTGTCTTACCGGGTTGGACTCAAGACGATAGTTACCGGATAAGGCGCAGCGGTCGG
GCTGAACGGGGGGTTCGTGCACACAGCCCAGCTTGGAGCGAACGACCTACACCGAACTGAGATACCTACA
GCGTGAGCTATGAGAAAGCGCCACGCTTCCCGAAGGGAGAAAGGCGGACAGGTATCCGGTAAGCGGCAGG
GTCGGAACAGGAGAGCGCACGAGGGAGCTTCCAGGGGGAAACGCCTGGTATCTTTATAGTCCTGTCGGGT
TTCGCCACCTCTGACTTGAGCGTCGATTTTTGTGATGCTCGTCAGGGGGGCGGAGCCTATGGAAAAACGC
CAGCAACGCGGCCTTTTTACGGTTCCTGGCCTTTTGCTGGCCTTTTGCTCACATGTTCTTTCCTGCGTTA
TCCCCTGATTCTGTGGATAACC
